Addgene plasmid #13777: pCAG-ERT2CreERT2
Purpose: Mammalian expression of conditionally active form of Cre recombinase (activated in response to tamoxifen)
Depositing lab: Connie Cepko. Depositing organization: Harvard Medical School. Publication: Controlled expression of transgenes introduced by in vivo electroporation. Matsuda T, Cepko CL. Proc Natl Acad Sci U S A. 2007 Jan 16;104(3):1027-32. doi: 10.1073/pnas.0610155104 PubMed 17209010.
Backbone
  Vector backbone: pCAGEN
  Backbone size w/o insert (bp): 4779
  Vector type: Mammalian Expression, Cre/Lox
Growth in bacteria
  Bacterial resistance: Ampicillin, 100 μg/mL
  Growth temperature: 37°C
  Growth strain: DH5alpha
  Copy number: High Copy
Gene/Insert
  Gene/Insert name: ERT2-Cre-ERT2 fusion protein (alt name: inducible Cre)
  Species: Bacteriophage P1
  Insert size (bp): 2951
  Promoter: CAG
  Cloning method: Restriction Enzyme; 5′ cloning site EcoRI (not destroyed); 3′ cloning site NotI (not destroyed)
  Sequencing primers: 5′ pCAG-F
Resource information
  A portion of this plasmid was derived from a plasmid made by: ERT2CreERT2 was modified from pCreERT2 (Feil et al. BBRC, 237, 752-757 (1997) obtained from Dr. P. Chambon (Universite Louis Pasteur).
Terms and licenses: Academic/Nonprofit Terms; Industry Terms: Not Available to Industry
Depositor comments: 4-hydroxitamoxifen-responsible Cre. Kozak consensus sequence was added before the start ATG. The insert can be cut out with EcoRI (SmaI) and NotI.
How to cite: pCAG-ERT2CreERT2 was a gift from Connie Cepko (Addgene plasmid # 13777 ; http://n2t.net/addgene:13777 ; RRID:Addgene_13777)
