[The description below was written by a language model from this plasmid's Addgene catalogue record and pLannotate feature annotations shown in this document.]
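Description:
pCAG-ERT2CreERT2 is a mammalian expression plasmid built on the pCAGEN backbone that produces a ligand-dependent form of Cre recombinase. It is maintained in E. coli as a high-copy plasmid through a ColE1/pUC-type origin and selected with ampicillin via the β-lactamase gene. The backbone also carries leftover lac promoter/operator elements and short lacI fragments, along with an SV40 origin of replication and SV40 poly(A) signal. No mammalian selection marker is annotated, which fits a transient-expression design.

The expression cassette is driven by the CAG promoter, annotated as the CMV immediate-early enhancer, the chicken β-actin promoter and a chimeric β-actin/β-globin intron, and it ends in a rabbit β-globin polyadenylation signal. The short HBB fragments flagged on either side of the insert are most likely residual globin sequence from this promoter and terminator context rather than part of the payload. The insert of roughly 2.95 kb was cloned between EcoRI and NotI sites that remain intact. It encodes bacteriophage P1 Cre flanked on both its N- and C-termini by ERT2, the mutated ligand-binding domain of the human estrogen receptor, and a Kozak consensus precedes the start codon.

ERT2 responds to 4-hydroxytamoxifen, so the fusion is held inactive until the drug is supplied, after which Cre can recombine loxP sites. Having two ERT2 domains rather than one is generally intended to reduce background activity. The construct is used for temporally controlled, tamoxifen-induced recombination of floxed targets or Cre-dependent reporters. The associated publication concerns controlling the expression of transgenes introduced by in vivo electroporation.
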