Features (pLannotate 1.2.2; 20 found; start..end, strand, type, name):
      5..384     +  enhancer       CMV enhancer: human cytomegalovirus immediate early enhancer
    386..661     +  promoter       chicken β-actin promoter: No description available
    662..1678    +  intron         chimeric intron: chimera between introns from chicken β-actin and rabbit β-globin
   1676..1732    +  CDS            HBB (fragment): HBB_LEPEU - Experimental evidence at protein level: Swiss-Prot protein existence level 1. Involved in oxygen transport from the lung to the various peripheral tissues. From Lepus europaeus (European hare).
   1753..2688    +  CDS            ERT2: mutated ligand-binding domain of the human estrogen receptor (Feil et al., 1997)
   2697..3720    +  CDS            Cre (fragment): site-specific recombinase Cre is a site-specific recombinase from bacteriophage P1. Recombination occurs at loxP sequences.
   3733..4668    +  CDS            ERT2: mutated ligand-binding domain of the human estrogen receptor (Feil et al., 1997)
   4685..4756    +  CDS            HBB (fragment): HBB_PONPY - Experimental evidence at transcript level: Swiss-Prot protein existence level 2. Involved in oxygen transport from the lung to the various peripheral tissues. From Pongo pygmaeus (Bornean orangutan).
   4827..4882    +  polyA_signal   β-globin poly(A) signal: rabbit β-globin polyadenylation signal (Gil and Proudfoot, 1987)
   5267..5283    -  protein_bind   lac operator: The lac repressor binds to the lac operator to inhibit transcription in E. coli. This inhibition can be relieved by adding lactose or isopropyl-β-D-thiogalactopyranoside (IPTG). lac repressor encoded by lacI
   5291..5321    -  promoter       lac promoter: promoter for the E. coli lac operon
   5336..5357    -  protein_bind   CAP binding site: CAP binding activates transcription in the presence of cAMP. E. coli catabolite activator protein
   5370..5409    -  CDS            lacI (fragment): lac repressor; lacI; The lac repressor binds to the lac operator to inhibit transcription in E. coli. This inhibition can be relieved by adding lactose or isopropyl-β-D-thiogalactopyranoside (IPTG).
   5416..5438    +  promoter       SV40 promoter (fragment): SV40 enhancer and early promoter
   5462..5597    +  rep_origin     SV40 ori: SV40 origin of replication
   5617..5751    +  polyA_signal   SV40 poly(A) signal: SV40 polyadenylation signal
   5753..5807    -  CDS            lacI (fragment): lac repressor; lacI; The lac repressor binds to the lac operator to inhibit transcription in E. coli. This inhibition can be relieved by adding lactose or isopropyl-β-D-thiogalactopyranoside (IPTG).
   5990..6578    -  rep_origin     ori: high-copy-number ColE1/pMB1/pBR322/pUC origin of replication
   6749..7609    -  CDS            AmpR: β-lactamase; bla; confers resistance to ampicillin, carbenicillin, and related antibiotics
   7610..7714    -  promoter       AmpR promoter: bla
>Addgene plasmid #13777 | pCAG-ERT2CreERT2 | addgene full sequence | sequence record 326722 | Addgene Partial NGS Result
GGTCGACATTGATTATTGACTAGTTATTAATAGTAATCAATTACGGGGTCATTAGTTCATAGCCCATATA
TGGAGTTCCGCGTTACATAACTTACGGTAAATGGCCCGCCTGGCTGACCGCCCAACGACCCCCGCCCATT
GACGTCAATAATGACGTATGTTCCCATAGTAACGCCAATAGGGACTTTCCATTGACGTCAATGGGTGGAG
TATTTACGGTAAACTGCCCACTTGGCAGTACATCAAGTGTATCATATGCCAAGTACGCCCCCTATTGACG
TCAATGACGGTAAATGGCCCGCCTGGCATTATGCCCAGTACATGACCTTATGGGACTTTCCTACTTGGCA
GTACATCTACGTATTAGTCATCGCTATTACCATGGTCGAGGTGAGCCCCACGTTCTGCTTCACTCTCCCC
ATCTCCCCCCCCTCCCCACCCCCAATTTTGTATTTATTTATTTTTTAATTATTTTGTGCAGCGATGGGGG
CGGGGGGGGGGGGGGGGCGCGCCRGGSGGGGSGGGGCGGGGCGRGGGGCGGGGCGGGGCGAGGCGGAGAG
GTGCGGCGGCAGCCAATCAGAGCGGCGCGCTCCGAAAGTTTCCTTTTATGGCGAGGCGGCGGCGGCGGCG
GCCCTATAAAAAGCGAAGCGCGCGGCGGGCGGGAGTCGCTGCGCGCTGCCTTCGCCCCGTGCCCCGCTCC
GCCGCCGCCTCGCGCCGCCCGCCCCGGCTCTGACTGACCGCGTTACTCCCACAGGTGAGCGGGCGGGACG
GCCCTTCTCCTCCGGGCTGTAATTAGCGCTTGGTTTAATGACGGCTTGTTTCTTTTCTGTGGCTGCGTGA
AAGCCTTGAGGGGCTCCGGGAGGGCCCTTTGTGCGGGGGGAGCGGCTCGGGGGGTGCGTGCGTGTGTGTG
TGCGTGGGGAGCGCCGCGTGCGGCTCCGCGCTGCCCGGCGGCTGTGAGCGCTGCGGGCGCGGCGCGGGGC
TTTGTGCGCTCCGCAGTGTGCGCGAGGGGAGCGCGGCCGGGGGCGGTGCCCCGCGGTGCGGGGGGGGCTG
CGAGGGGAACAAAGGCTGCGTGCGGGGTGTGTGCGTGGGGGGGTGAGCAGGGGGTGTGGGCGCGTCGGTC
GGGCTGCAACCCCCCCTGCACCCCCCTCCCCGAGTTGCTGAGCACGGCCCGGCTTCGGGTGCGGGGCTCC
GTACGGGGCGTGGCGCGGGGCTCGCCGTGCCGGGCGGGGGGTGGCGGCAGGTGGGGGTGCCGGGCGGGGC
GGGGCCGCCTCGGGCCGGGGAGGGCTCGGGGGAGGGGCGCGGCGGCCCCCGGAGCGCCGGCGGCTGTCGA
GGCGCGGCGAGCCGCAGCCATTGCCTTTTATGGTAATCGTGCGAGAGGGCGCAGGGACTTCCTTTGTCCC
AAATCTGTGCGGAGCCGAAATCTGGGAGGCGCCGCCGCACCCCCTCTAGCGGGCGCGGGGCGAAGCGGTG
CGGCGCCGGCAGGAAGGAAATGGGCGGGGAGGGCCTTCGTGCGTCGCCGCGCCGCCGTCCCCTTCTCCCT
CTCCAGCCTCGGGGCTGTCCGCGGGGGGACGGCTGCCTTCGGGGGGGACGGGGCAGGGCGGGGTTCGGCT
TCTGGCGTGTGACCGGCGGCTCTAGAGCCTCTGCTAACCATGTTCATGCCTTCTTCTTTTTCCTACAGCT
CCTGGGCAACGTGCTGGTTATTGTGCTGTCTCATCATTTTGGCAAAGAATTCCCGGGTGAGCCGCCACCA
TGGCTGGAGACATGAGAGCTGCCAACCTTTGGCCAAGCCCGCTCATGATCAAACGCTCTAAGAAGAACAG
CCTGGCCTTGTCCCTGACGGCCGACCAGATGGTCAGTGCCTTGTTGGATGCTGAGCCCCCCATACTCTAT
TCCGAGTATGATCCTACCAGACCCTTCAGTGAAGCTTCGATGATGGGCTTACTGACCAACCTGGCAGACA
GGGAGCTGGTTCACATGATCAACTGGGCGAAGAGGGTGCCAGGCTTTGTGGATTTGACCCTCCATGATCA
GGTCCACCTTCTAGAATGTGCCTGGCTAGAGATCCTGATGATTGGTCTCGTCTGGCGCTCCATGGAGCAC
CCAGTGAAGCTACTGTTTGCTCCTAACTTGCTCTTGGACAGGAACCAGGGAAAATGTGTAGAGGGCATGG
TGGAGATCTTCGACATGCTGCTGGCTACATCATCTCGGTTCCGCATGATGAATCTGCAGGGAGAGGAGTT
TGTGTGCCTCAAATCTATTATTTTGCTTAATTCTGGAGTGTACACATTTCTGTCCAGCACCCTGAAGTCT
CTGGAAGAGAAGGACCATATCCACCGAGTCCTGGACAAGATCACAGACACTTTGATCCACCTGATGGCCA
AGGCAGGCCTGACCCTGCAGCAGCAGCACCAGCGGCTGGCCCAGCTCCTCCTCATCCTCTCCCACATCAG
GCACATGAGTAACAAAGGCATGGAGCATCTGTACAGCATGAAGTGCAAGAACGTGGTGCCCCTCTATGAC
CTGCTGCTGGAGGCGGCGGACGCCCACCGCCTACATGCGCCCACTAGCCGTGGAGGGGCATCCGTGGAGG
AGACGGACCAAAGCCACTTGGCCACTGCGGGCTCTACTTCATCGCATTCCTTGCAAAAGTATTACATCAC
GGGGGAGGCAGAGGGTTTCCCTGCCACAGCTGTCGACAATTTACTGACCGTACACCAAAATTTGCCTGCA
TTACCGGTCGATGCAACGAGTGATGAGGTTCGCAAGAACCTGATGGACATGTTCAGGGATCGCCAGGCGT
TTTCTGAGCATACCTGGAAAATGCTTCTGTCCGTTTGCCGGTCGTGGGCGGCATGGTGCAAGTTGAATAA
CCGGAAATGGTTTCCCGCAGAACCTGAAGATGTTCGCGATTATCTTCTATATCTTCAGGCGCGCGGTCTG
GCAGTAAAAACTATCCAGCAACATTTGGGCCAGCTAAACATGCTTCATCGTCGGTCCGGGCTGCCACGAC
CAAGTGACAGCAATGCTGTTTCACTGGTTATGCGGCGGATCCGAAAAGAAAACGTTGATGCCGGTGAACG
TGCAAAACAGGCTCTAGCGTTCGAACGCACTGATTTCGACCAGGTTCGTTCACTCATGGAAAATAGCGAT
CGCTGCCAGGATATACGTAATCTGGCATTTCTGGGGATTGCTTATAACACCCTGTTACGTATAGCCGAAA
TTGCCAGGATCAGGGTTAAAGATATCTCACGTACTGACGGTGGGAGAATGTTAATCCATATTGGCAGAAC
GAAAACGCTGGTTAGCACCGCAGGTGTAGAGAAGGCACTTAGCCTGGGGGTAACTAAACTGGTCGAGCGA
TGGATTTCCGTCTCTGGTGTAGCTGATGATCCGAATAACTACCTGTTTTGCCGGGTCAGAAAAAATGGTG
TTGCCGCGCCATCTGCCACCAGCCAGCTATCAACTCGCGCCCTGGAAGGGATTTTTGAAGCAACTCATCG
ATTGATTTACGGCGCTAAGGATGACTCTGGTCAGAGATACCTGGCCTGGTCTGGACACAGTGCCCGTGTC
GGAGCCGCGCGAGATATGGCCCGCGCTGGAGTTTCAATACCGGAGATCATGCAAGCTGGTGGCTGGACCA
ATGTAAATATTGTCATGAACTATATCCGTAACCTGGATAGTGAAACAGGGGCAATGGTGCGCCTGCTGGA
AGATGGCGATCTCGAGCCATCTGCTGGAGACATGAGAGCTGCCAACCTTTGGCCAAGCCCGCTCATGATC
AAACGCTCTAAGAAGAACAGCCTGGCCTTGTCCCTGACGGCCGACCAGATGGTCAGTGCCTTGTTGGATG
CTGAGCCCCCCATACTCTATTCCGAGTATGATCCTACCAGACCCTTCAGTGAAGCTTCGATGATGGGCTT
ACTGACCAACCTGGCAGACAGGGAGCTGGTTCACATGATCAACTGGGCGAAGAGGGTGCCAGGCTTTGTG
GATTTGACCCTCCATGATCAGGTCCACCTTCTAGAATGTGCCTGGCTAGAGATCCTGATGATTGGTCTCG
TCTGGCGCTCCATGGAGCACCCAGTGAAGCTACTGTTTGCTCCTAACTTGCTCTTGGACAGGAACCAGGG
AAAATGTGTAGAGGGCATGGTGGAGATCTTCGACATGCTGCTGGCTACATCATCTCGGTTCCGCATGATG
AATCTGCAGGGAGAGGAGTTTGTGTGCCTCAAATCTATTATTTTGCTTAATTCTGGAGTGTACACATTTC
TGTCCAGCACCCTGAAGTCTCTGGAAGAGAAGGACCATATCCACCGAGTCCTGGACAAGATCACAGACAC
TTTGATCCACCTGATGGCCAAGGCAGGCCTGACCCTGCAGCAGCAGCACCAGCGGCTGGCCCAGCTCCTC
CTCATCCTCTCCCACATCAGGCACATGAGTAACAAAGGCATGGAGCATCTGTACAGCATGAAGTGCAAGA
ACGTGGTGCCCCTCTATGACCTGCTGCTGGAGGCGGCGGACGCCCACCGCCTACATGCGCCCACTAGCCG
TGGAGGGGCATCCGTGGAGGAGACGGACCAAAGCCACTTGGCCACTGCGGGCTCTACTTCATCGCATTCC
TTGCAAAAGTATTACATCACGGGGGAGGCAGAGGGTTTCCCTGCCACAGCTTGATAGCGGCCGCACTCCT
CAGGTGCAGGCTGCCTATCAGAAGGTGGTGGCTGGTGTGGCCAATGCCCTGGCTCACAAATACCACTGAG
ATCTTTTTCCCTCTGCCAAAAATTATGGGGACATCATGAAGCCCCTTGAGCATCTGACTTCTGGCTAATA
AAGGAAATTTATTTTCATTGCAATAGTGTGTTGGAATTTTTTGTGTCTCTCACTCGGAAGGACATATGGG
AGGGCAAATCATTTAAAACATCAGAATGAGTATTTGGTTTAGAGTTTGGCAACATATGCCCATATGCTGG
CTGCCATGAACAAAGGTTGGCTATAAAGAGGTCATCAGTATATGAAACAGCCCCCTGCTGTCCATTCCTT
ATTCCATAGAAAAGCCTTGACTTGAGGTTAGATTTTTTTTATATTTTGTTTTGTGTTATTTTTTTCTTTA
ACATCCCTAAAATTTTCCTTACATGTTTTACTAGCCAGATTTTTCCTCCTCTCCTGACTACTCCCAGTCA
TAGCTGTCCCTCTTCTCTTATGGAGATCCCTCGACCTGCAGCCCAAGCTTGGCGTAATCATGGTCATAGC
TGTTTCCTGTGTGAAATTGTTATCCGCTCACAATTCCACACAACATACGAGCCGGAAGCATAAAGTGTAA
AGCCTGGGGTGCCTAATGAGTGAGCTAACTCACATTAATTGCGTTGCGCTCACTGCCCGCTTTCCAGTCG
GGAAACCTGTCGTGCCAGCGGATCCGCATCTCAATTAGTCAGCAACCATAGTCCCGCCCCTAACTCCGCC
CATCCCGCCCCTAACTCCGCCCAGTTCCGCCCATTCTCCGCCCCATGGCTGACTAATTTTTTTTATTTAT
GCAGAGGCCGAGGCCGCCTCGGCCTCTGAGCTATTCCAGAAGTAGTGAGGAGGCTTTTTTGGAGGCCTAG
GCTTTTGCAAAAAGCTAACTTGTTTATTGCAGCTTATAATGGTTACAAATAAAGCAATAGCATCACAAAT
TTCACAAATAAAGCATTTTTTTCACTGCATTCTAGTTGTGGTTTGTCCAAACTCATCAATGTATCTTATC
ATGTCTGGATCCGCTGCATTAATGAATCGGCCAACGCGCGGGGAGAGGCGGTTTGCGTATTGGGCGCTCT
TCCGCTTCCTCGCTCACTGACTCGCTGCGCTCGGTCGTTCGGCTGCGGCGAGCGGTATCAGCTCACTCAA
AGGCGGTAATACGGTTATCCACAGAATCAGGGGATAACGCAGGAAAGAACATGTGAGCAAAAGGCCAGCA
AAAGGCCAGGAACCGTAAAAAGGCCGCGTTGCTGGCGTTTTTCCATAGGCTCCGCCCCCCTGACGAGCAT
CACAAAAATCGACGCTCAAGTCAGAGGTGGCGAAACCCGACAGGACTATAAAGATACCAGGCGTTTCCCC
CTGGAAGCTCCCTCGTGCGCTCTCCTGTTCCGACCCTGCCGCTTACCGGATACCTGTCCGCCTTTCTCCC
TTCGGGAAGCGTGGCGCTTTCTCATAGCTCACGCTGTAGGTATCTCAGTTCGGTGTAGGTCGTTCGCTCC
AAGCTGGGCTGTGTGCACGAACCCCCCGTTCAGCCCGACCGCTGCGCCTTATCCGGTAACTATCGTCTTG
AGTCCAACCCGGTAAGACACGACTTATCGCCACTGGCAGCAGCCACTGGTAACAGGATTAGCAGAGCGAG
GTATGTAGGCGGTGCTACAGAGTTCTTGAAGTGGTGGCCTAACTACGGCTACACTAGAAGAACAGTATTT
GGTATCTGCGCTCTGCTGAAGCCAGTTACCTTCGGAAAAAGAGTTGGTAGCTCTTGATCCGGCAAACAAA
CCACCGCTGGTAGCGGTGGTTTTTTTGTTTGCAAGCAGCAGATTACGCGCAGAAAAAAAGGATCTCAAGA
AGATCCTTTGATCTTTTCTACGGGGTCTGACGCTCAGTGGAACGAAAACTCACGTTAAGGGATTTTGGTC
ATGAGATTATCAAAAAGGATCTTCACCTAGATCCTTTTAAATTAAAAATGAAGTTTTAAATCAATCTAAA
GTATATATGAGTAAACTTGGTCTGACAGTTACCAATGCTTAATCAGTGAGGCACCTATCTCAGCGATCTG
TCTATTTCGTTCATCCATAGTTGCCTGACTCCCCGTCGTGTAGATAACTACGATACGGGAGGGCTTACCA
TCTGGCCCCAGTGCTGCAATGATACCGCGAGACCCACGCTCACCGGCTCCAGATTTATCAGCAATAAACC
AGCCAGCCGGAAGGGCCGAGCGCAGAAGTGGTCCTGCAACTTTATCCGCCTCCATCCAGTCTATTAATTG
TTGCCGGGAAGCTAGAGTAAGTAGTTCGCCAGTTAATAGTTTGCGCAACGTTGTTGCCATTGCTACAGGC
ATCGTGGTGTCACGCTCGTCGTTTGGTATGGCTTCATTCAGCTCCGGTTCCCAACGATCAAGGCGAGTTA
CATGATCCCCCATGTTGTGCAAAAAAGCGGTTAGCTCCTTCGGTCCTCCGATCGTTGTCAGAAGTAAGTT
GGCCGCAGTGTTATCACTCATGGTTATGGCAGCACTGCATAATTCTCTTACTGTCATGCCATCCGTAAGA
TGCTTTTCTGTGACTGGTGAGTACTCAACCAAGTCATTCTGAGAATAGTGTATGCGGCGACCGAGTTGCT
CTTGCCCGGCGTCAATACGGGATAATACCGCGCCACATAGCAGAACTTTAAAAGTGCTCATCATTGGAAA
ACGTTCTTCGGGGCGAAAACTCTCAAGGATCTTACCGCTGTTGAGATCCAGTTCGATGTAACCCACTCGT
GCACCCAACTGATCTTCAGCATCTTTTACTTTCACCAGCGTTTCTGGGTGAGCAAAAACAGGAAGGCAAA
ATGCCGCAAAAAAGGGAATAAGGGCGACACGGAAATGTTGAATACTCATACTCTTCCTTTTTCAATATTA
TTGAAGCATTTATCAGGGTTATTGTCTCATGAGCGGATACATATTTGAATGTATTTAGAAAAATAAACAA
ATAGGGGTTCCGCGCACATTTCCCCGAAAAGTGCCACCTG
