Features (pLannotate 1.2.2; 20 found; start..end, strand, type, name):
      5..384     +  enhancer       CMV enhancer: human cytomegalovirus immediate early enhancer
    386..661     +  promoter       chicken β-actin promoter: No description available
    662..1678    +  intron         chimeric intron: chimera between introns from chicken β-actin and rabbit β-globin
   1676..1732    +  CDS            HBB (fragment): HBB_LEPEU - Experimental evidence at protein level: Swiss-Prot protein existence level 1. Involved in oxygen transport from the lung to the various peripheral tissues. From Lepus europaeus (European hare).
   1753..2688    +  CDS            ERT2: mutated ligand-binding domain of the human estrogen receptor (Feil et al., 1997)
   2697..3720    +  CDS            Cre (fragment): site-specific recombinase Cre is a site-specific recombinase from bacteriophage P1. Recombination occurs at loxP sequences.
   3733..4668    +  CDS            ERT2: mutated ligand-binding domain of the human estrogen receptor (Feil et al., 1997)
   4685..4756    +  CDS            HBB (fragment): HBB_PONPY - Experimental evidence at transcript level: Swiss-Prot protein existence level 2. Involved in oxygen transport from the lung to the various peripheral tissues. From Pongo pygmaeus (Bornean orangutan).
   4827..4882    +  polyA_signal   β-globin poly(A) signal: rabbit β-globin polyadenylation signal (Gil and Proudfoot, 1987)
   5267..5283    -  protein_bind   lac operator: The lac repressor binds to the lac operator to inhibit transcription in E. coli. This inhibition can be relieved by adding lactose or isopropyl-β-D-thiogalactopyranoside (IPTG). lac repressor encoded by lacI
   5291..5321    -  promoter       lac promoter: promoter for the E. coli lac operon
   5336..5357    -  protein_bind   CAP binding site: CAP binding activates transcription in the presence of cAMP. E. coli catabolite activator protein
   5370..5409    -  CDS            lacI (fragment): lac repressor; lacI; The lac repressor binds to the lac operator to inhibit transcription in E. coli. This inhibition can be relieved by adding lactose or isopropyl-β-D-thiogalactopyranoside (IPTG).
   5416..5438    +  promoter       SV40 promoter (fragment): SV40 enhancer and early promoter
   5462..5597    +  rep_origin     SV40 ori: SV40 origin of replication
   5617..5751    +  polyA_signal   SV40 poly(A) signal: SV40 polyadenylation signal
   5753..5807    -  CDS            lacI (fragment): lac repressor; lacI; The lac repressor binds to the lac operator to inhibit transcription in E. coli. This inhibition can be relieved by adding lactose or isopropyl-β-D-thiogalactopyranoside (IPTG).
   5990..6578    -  rep_origin     ori: high-copy-number ColE1/pMB1/pBR322/pUC origin of replication
   6749..7609    -  CDS            AmpR: β-lactamase; bla; confers resistance to ampicillin, carbenicillin, and related antibiotics
   7610..7714    -  promoter       AmpR promoter: bla
>Addgene plasmid #13777 | pCAG-ERT2CreERT2 Sequencing Result | analyzer sequence | sequence record 254705
GGTCGACATTGATTATTGACTAGTTATTAATAGTAATCAATTACGGGGTCATTAGTTCATAGCCCATATA
TGGAGTTCCGCGTTACATAACTTACGGTAAATGGCCCGCCTGGCTGACCGCCCAACGACCCCCGCCCATT
GACGTCAATAATGACGTATGTTCCCATAGTAACGCCAATAGGGACTTTCCATTGACGTCAATGGGTGGAG
TATTTACGGTAAACTGCCCACTTGGCAGTACATCAAGTGTATCATATGCCAAGTACGCCCCCTATTGACG
TCAATGACGGTAAATGGCCCGCCTGGCATTATGCCCAGTACATGACCTTATGGGACTTTCCTACTTGGCA
GTACATCTACGTATTAGTCATCGCTATTACCATGGTCGAGGTGAGCCCCACGTTCTGCTTCACTCTCCCC
ATCTCCCCCCCCTCCCCACCCCCAATTTTGTATTTATTTATTTTTTAATTATTTTGTGCAGCGATGGGGG
CGGGGGGGGGGGGGGSGCGCGCCRGGGGGGGGGGGGGGGGGGGGGGGGGGGGGSGGGGSGRGGCGGAGAG
GTGCGGCGGCAGCCAATCAGAGCGGCGCGCTCCGAAAGTTTCCTTTTATGGCGAGGCGGCGGCGGCGGCG
GCCCTATAAAAAGCGAAGCGCGCGGCGGGCGGGAGTCGCTGCGCGCTGCCTTCGCCCCGTGCCCCGCTCC
GCCGCCGCCTCGCGCCGCCCGCCCCGGCTCTGACTGACCGCGTTACTCCCACAGGTGAGCGGGCGGGACG
GCCCTTCTCCTCCGGGCTGTAATTAGCGCTTGGTTTAATGACGGCTTGTTTCTTTTCTGTGGCTGCGTGA
AAGCCTTGAGGGGCTCCGGGAGGGCCCTTTGTGCGGGGGGAGCGGCTCGGGGGGTGCGTGCGTGTGTGTG
TGCGTGGGGAGCGCCGCGTGCGGCTCCGCGCTGCCCGGCGGCTGTGAGCGCTGCGGGCGCGGCGCGGGGC
TTTGTGCGCTCCGCAGTGTGCGCGAGGGGAGCGCGGCCGGGGGCGGTGCCCCGCGGTGCGGGGGGGGCTG
CGAGGGGAACAAAGGCTGCGTGCGGGGTGTGTGCGTGGGGGGGTGAGCAGGGGGTGTGGGCGCGTCGGTC
GGGCTGCAACCCCCCCTGCACCCCCCTCCCCGAGTTGCTGAGCACGGCCCGGCTTCGGGTGCGGGGCTCC
GTACGGGGCGTGGCGCGGGGCTCGCCGTGCCGGGCGGGGGGTGGCGGCAGGTGGGGGTGCCGGGCGGGGC
GGGGCCGCCTCGGGCCGGGGAGGGCTCGGGGGAGGGGCGCGGCGGCCCCCGGAGCGCCGGCGGCTGTCGA
GGCGCGGCGAGCCGCAGCCATTGCCTTTTATGGTAATCGTGCGAGAGGGCGCAGGGACTTCCTTTGTCCC
AAATCTGTGCGGAGCCGAAATCTGGGAGGCGCCGCCGCACCCCCTCTAGCGGGCGCGGGGCGAAGCGGTG
CGGCGCCGGCAGGAAGGAAATGGGCGGGGAGGGCCTTCGTGCGTCGCCGCGCCGCCGTCCCCTTCTCCCT
CTCCAGCCTCGGGGCTGTCCGCGGGGGGACGGCTGCCTTCGGGGGGGACGGGGCAGGGCGGGGTTCGGCT
TCTGGCGTGTGACCGGCGGCTCTAGAGCCTCTGCTAACCATGTTCATGCCTTCTTCTTTTTCCTACAGCT
CCTGGGCAACGTGCTGGTTATTGTGCTGTCTCATCATTTTGGCAAAGAATTCCCGGGTGAGCCGCCACCA
TGGCTGGAGACATGAGAGCTGCCAACCTTTGGCCAAGCCCGCTCATGATCAAACGCTCTAAGAAGAACAG
CCTGGCCTTGTCCCTGACGGCCGACCAGATGGTCAGTGCCTTGTTGGATGCTGAGCCCCCCATACTCTAT
TCCGAGTATGATCCTACCAGACCCTTCAGTGAAGCTTCGATGATGGGCTTACTGACCAACCTGGCAGACA
GGGAGCTGGTTCACATGATCAACTGGGCGAAGAGGGTGCCAGGCTTTGTGGATTTGACCCTCCATGATCA
GGTCCACCTTCTAGAATGTGCCTGGCTAGAGATCCTGATGATTGGTCTCGTCTGGCGCTCCATGGAGCAC
CCAGTGAAGCTACTGTTTGCTCCTAACTTGCTCTTGGACAGGAACCAGGGAAAATGTGTAGAGGGCATGG
TGGAGATCTTCGACATGCTGCTGGCTACATCATCTCGGTTCCGCATGATGAATCTGCAGGGAGAGGAGTT
TGTGTGCCTCAAATCTATTATTTTGCTTAATTCTGGAGTGTACACATTTCTGTCCAGCACCCTGAAGTCT
CTGGAAGAGAAGGACCATATCCACCGAGTCCTGGACAAGATCACAGACACTTTGATCCACCTGATGGCCA
AGGCAGGCCTGACCCTGCAGCAGCAGCACCAGCGGCTGGCCCAGCTCCTCCTCATCCTCTCCCACATCAG
GCACATGAGTAACAAAGGCATGGAGCATCTGTACAGCATGAAGTGCAAGAACGTGGTGCCCCTCTATGAC
CTGCTGCTGGAGGCGGCGGACGCCCACCGCCTACATGCGCCCACTAGCCGTGGAGGGGCATCCGTGGAGG
AGACGGACCAAAGCCACTTGGCCACTGCGGGCTCTACTTCATCGCATTCCTTGCAAAAGTATTACATCAC
GGGGGAGGCAGAGGGTTTCCCTGCCACAGCTGTCGACAATTTACTGACCGTACACCAAAATTTGCCTGCA
TTACCGGTCGATGCAACGAGTGATGAGGTTCGCAAGAACCTGATGGACATGTTCAGGGATCGCCAGGCGT
TTTCTGAGCATACCTGGAAAATGCTTCTGTCCGTTTGCCGGTCGTGGGCGGCATGGTGCAAGTTGAATAA
CCGGAAATGGTTTCCCGCAGAACCTGAAGATGTTCGCGATTATCTTCTATATCTTCAGGCGCGCGGTCTG
GCAGTAAAAACTATCCAGCAACATTTGGGCCAGCTAAACATGCTTCATCGTCGGTCCGGGCTGCCACGAC
CAAGTGACAGCAATGCTGTTTCACTGGTTATGCGGCGGATCCGAAAAGAAAACGTTGATGCCGGTGAACG
TGCAAAACAGGCTCTAGCGTTCGAACGCACTGATTTCGACCAGGTTCGTTCACTCATGGAAAATAGCGAT
CGCTGCCAGGATATACGTAATCTGGCATTTCTGGGGATTGCTTATAACACCCTGTTACGTATAGCCGAAA
TTGCCAGGATCAGGGTTAAAGATATCTCACGTACTGACGGTGGGAGAATGTTAATCCATATTGGCAGAAC
GAAAACGCTGGTTAGCACCGCAGGTGTAGAGAAGGCACTTAGCCTGGGGGTAACTAAACTGGTCGAGCGA
TGGATTTCCGTCTCTGGTGTAGCTGATGATCCGAATAACTACCTGTTTTGCCGGGTCAGAAAAAATGGTG
TTGCCGCGCCATCTGCCACCAGCCAGCTATCAACTCGCGCCCTGGAAGGGATTTTTGAAGCAACTCATCG
ATTGATTTACGGCGCTAAGGATGACTCTGGTCAGAGATACCTGGCCTGGTCTGGACACAGTGCCCGTGTC
GGAGCCGCGCGAGATATGGCCCGCGCTGGAGTTTCAATACCGGAGATCATGCAAGCTGGTGGCTGGACCA
ATGTAAATATTGTCATGAACTATATCCGTAACCTGGATAGTGAAACAGGGGCAATGGTGCGCCTGCTGGA
AGATGGCGATCTCGAGCCATCTGCTGGAGACATGAGAGCTGCCAACCTTTGGCCAAGCCCGCTCATGATC
AAACGCTCTAAGAAGAACAGCCTGGCCTTGTCCCTGACGGCCGACCAGATGGTCAGTGCCTTGTTGGATG
CTGAGCCCCCCATACTCTATTCCGAGTATGATCCTACCAGACCCTTCAGTGAAGCTTCGATGATGGGCTT
ACTGACCAACCTGGCAGACAGGGAGCTGGTTCACATGATCAACTGGGCGAAGAGGGTGCCAGGCTTTGTG
GATTTGACCCTCCATGATCAGGTCCACCTTCTAGAATGTGCCTGGCTAGAGATCCTGATGATTGGTCTCG
TCTGGCGCTCCATGGAGCACCCAGTGAAGCTACTGTTTGCTCCTAACTTGCTCTTGGACAGGAACCAGGG
AAAATGTGTAGAGGGCATGGTGGAGATCTTCGACATGCTGCTGGCTACATCATCTCGGTTCCGCATGATG
AATCTGCAGGGAGAGGAGTTTGTGTGCCTCAAATCTATTATTTTGCTTAATTCTGGAGTGTACACATTTC
TGTCCAGCACCCTGAAGTCTCTGGAAGAGAAGGACCATATCCACCGAGTCCTGGACAAGATCACAGACAC
TTTGATCCACCTGATGGCCAAGGCAGGCCTGACCCTGCAGCAGCAGCACCAGCGGCTGGCCCAGCTCCTC
CTCATCCTCTCCCACATCAGGCACATGAGTAACAAAGGCATGGAGCATCTGTACAGCATGAAGTGCAAGA
ACGTGGTGCCCCTCTATGACCTGCTGCTGGAGGCGGCGGACGCCCACCGCCTACATGCGCCCACTAGCCG
TGGAGGGGCATCCGTGGAGGAGACGGACCAAAGCCACTTGGCCACTGCGGGCTCTACTTCATCGCATTCC
TTGCAAAAGTATTACATCACGGGGGAGGCAGAGGGTTTCCCTGCCACAGCTTGATAGCGGCCGCACTCCT
CAGGTGCAGGCTGCCTATCAGAAGGTGGTGGCTGGTGTGGCCAATGCCCTGGCTCACAAATACCACTGAG
ATCTTTTTCCCTCTGCCAAAAATTATGGGGACATCATGAAGCCCCTTGAGCATCTGACTTCTGGCTAATA
AAGGAAATTTATTTTCATTGCAATAGTGTGTTGGAATTTTTTGTGTCTCTCACTCGGAAGGACATATGGG
AGGGCAAATCATTTAAAACATCAGAATGAGTATTTGGTTTAGAGTTTGGCAACATATGCCCATATGCTGG
CTGCCATGAACAAAGGTTGGCTATAAAGAGGTCATCAGTATATGAAACAGCCCCCTGCTGTCCATTCCTT
ATTCCATAGAAAAGCCTTGACTTGAGGTTAGATTTTTTTTATATTTTGTTTTGTGTTATTTTTTTCTTTA
ACATCCCTAAAATTTTCCTTACATGTTTTACTAGCCAGATTTTTCCTCCTCTCCTGACTACTCCCAGTCA
TAGCTGTCCCTCTTCTCTTATGGAGATCCCTCGACCTGCAGCCCAAGCTTGGCGTAATCATGGTCATAGC
TGTTTCCTGTGTGAAATTGTTATCCGCTCACAATTCCACACAACATACGAGCCGGAAGCATAAAGTGTAA
AGCCTGGGGTGCCTAATGAGTGAGCTAACTCACATTAATTGCGTTGCGCTCACTGCCCGCTTTCCAGTCG
GGAAACCTGTCGTGCCAGCGGATCCGCATCTCAATTAGTCAGCAACCATAGTCCCGCCCCTAACTCCGCC
CATCCCGCCCCTAACTCCGCCCAGTTCCGCCCATTCTCCGCCCCATGGCTGACTAATTTTTTTTATTTAT
GCAGAGGCCGAGGCCGCCTCGGCCTCTGAGCTATTCCAGAAGTAGTGAGGAGGCTTTTTTGGAGGCCTAG
GCTTTTGCAAAAAGCTAACTTGTTTATTGCAGCTTATAATGGTTACAAATAAAGCAATAGCATCACAAAT
TTCACAAATAAAGCATTTTTTTCACTGCATTCTAGTTGTGGTTTGTCCAAACTCATCAATGTATCTTATC
ATGTCTGGATCCGCTGCATTAATGAATCGGCCAACGCGCGGGGAGAGGCGGTTTGCGTATTGGGCGCTCT
TCCGCTTCCTCGCTCACTGACTCGCTGCGCTCGGTCGTTCGGCTGCGGCGAGCGGTATCAGCTCACTCAA
AGGCGGTAATACGGTTATCCACAGAATCAGGGGATAACGCAGGAAAGAACATGTGAGCAAAAGGCCAGCA
AAAGGCCAGGAACCGTAAAAAGGCCGCGTTGCTGGCGTTTTTCCATAGGCTCCGCCCCCCTGACGAGCAT
CACAAAAATCGACGCTCAAGTCAGAGGTGGCGAAACCCGACAGGACTATAAAGATACCAGGCGTTTCCCC
CTGGAAGCTCCCTCGTGCGCTCTCCTGTTCCGACCCTGCCGCTTACCGGATACCTGTCCGCCTTTCTCCC
TTCGGGAAGCGTGGCGCTTTCTCATAGCTCACGCTGTAGGTATCTCAGTTCGGTGTAGGTCGTTCGCTCC
AAGCTGGGCTGTGTGCACGAACCCCCCGTTCAGCCCGACCGCTGCGCCTTATCCGGTAACTATCGTCTTG
AGTCCAACCCGGTAAGACACGACTTATCGCCACTGGCAGCAGCCACTGGTAACAGGATTAGCAGAGCGAG
GTATGTAGGCGGTGCTACAGAGTTCTTGAAGTGGTGGCCTAACTACGGCTACACTAGAAGAACAGTATTT
GGTATCTGCGCTCTGCTGAAGCCAGTTACCTTCGGAAAAAGAGTTGGTAGCTCTTGATCCGGCAAACAAA
CCACCGCTGGTAGCGGTGGTTTTTTTGTTTGCAAGCAGCAGATTACGCGCAGAAAAAAAGGATCTCAAGA
AGATCCTTTGATCTTTTCTACGGGGTCTGACGCTCAGTGGAACGAAAACTCACGTTAAGGGATTTTGGTC
ATGAGATTATCAAAAAGGATCTTCACCTAGATCCTTTTAAATTAAAAATGAAGTTTTAAATCAATCTAAA
GTATATATGAGTAAACTTGGTCTGACAGTTACCAATGCTTAATCAGTGAGGCACCTATCTCAGCGATCTG
TCTATTTCGTTCATCCATAGTTGCCTGACTCCCCGTCGTGTAGATAACTACGATACGGGAGGGCTTACCA
TCTGGCCCCAGTGCTGCAATGATACCGCGAGACCCACGCTCACCGGCTCCAGATTTATCAGCAATAAACC
AGCCAGCCGGAAGGGCCGAGCGCAGAAGTGGTCCTGCAACTTTATCCGCCTCCATCCAGTCTATTAATTG
TTGCCGGGAAGCTAGAGTAAGTAGTTCGCCAGTTAATAGTTTGCGCAACGTTGTTGCCATTGCTACAGGC
ATCGTGGTGTCACGCTCGTCGTTTGGTATGGCTTCATTCAGCTCCGGTTCCCAACGATCAAGGCGAGTTA
CATGATCCCCCATGTTGTGCAAAAAAGCGGTTAGCTCCTTCGGTCCTCCGATCGTTGTCAGAAGTAAGTT
GGCCGCAGTGTTATCACTCATGGTTATGGCAGCACTGCATAATTCTCTTACTGTCATGCCATCCGTAAGA
TGCTTTTCTGTGACTGGTGAGTACTCAACCAAGTCATTCTGAGAATAGTGTATGCGGCGACCGAGTTGCT
CTTGCCCGGCGTCAATACGGGATAATACCGCGCCACATAGCAGAACTTTAAAAGTGCTCATCATTGGAAA
ACGTTCTTCGGGGCGAAAACTCTCAAGGATCTTACCGCTGTTGAGATCCAGTTCGATGTAACCCACTCGT
GCACCCAACTGATCTTCAGCATCTTTTACTTTCACCAGCGTTTCTGGGTGAGCAAAAACAGGAAGGCAAA
ATGCCGCAAAAAAGGGAATAAGGGCGACACGGAAATGTTGAATACTCATACTCTTCCTTTTTCAATATTA
TTGAAGCATTTATCAGGGTTATTGTCTCATGAGCGGATACATATTTGAATGTATTTAGAAAAATAAACAA
ATAGGGGTTCCGCGCACATTTCCCCGAAAAGTGCCACCTG
